Addgene plasmid #15444: -227 hTF (mutant AP-1)
Depositing lab: Nigel Mackman. Depositing organization: Scripps California (The Scripps Research Institute). Publication: Regulation of the tissue factor gene in human monocytic cells. Role of AP-1, NF-kappa B/Rel, and Sp1 proteins in uninduced and lipopolysaccharide-induced expression. Oeth P, Parry GC, Mackman N. Arterioscler Thromb Vasc Biol. 1997 Feb . 17(2):365-74. 10.1161/01.ATV.17.2.365 PubMed 9081693.
Backbone
  Vector backbone: pGL2 Basic
  Backbone manufacturer: Promega
  Backbone size w/o insert (bp): 5600
  Vector type: Mammalian Expression, Luciferase
Growth in bacteria
  Bacterial resistance: Ampicillin, 100 μg/mL
  Growth temperature: 37°C
  Growth strain: DH5alpha
  Copy number: High Copy
Gene/Insert
  Gene/Insert name: Tissue factor promoter (alt name: TF)
  Species: H. sapiens (human)
  Insert size (bp): 348
  Mutation: Both AP-1 sites mutated
  Entrez Gene: F3 (a.k.a. CD142, TF, TFA)
  Cloning method: Restriction Enzyme; 5′ cloning site KpnI (not destroyed); 3′ cloning site KpnI (not destroyed)
  Sequencing primers: 5′ na; 3′ LucNrev
Terms and licenses: Academic/Nonprofit Terms; Industry Terms: Not Available to Industry
Depositor comments: -227 to +121 hTF promoter with both AP-1 sites mutated. hTF promoter deletion series, Mackman lab #2586.
How to cite: -227 hTF (mutant AP-1) was a gift from Nigel Mackman (Addgene plasmid # 15444 ; http://n2t.net/addgene:15444 ; RRID:Addgene_15444)
