[The description below was written by a language model from this plasmid's Addgene catalogue record.]
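Description:
-227 hTF (mutant AP-1) is a luciferase reporter plasmid built on the promoterless pGL2 Basic backbone (about 5.6 kb without insert), intended for transfection into mammalian cells. It is maintained in E. coli as a high-copy plasmid under ampicillin selection. Because pGL2 Basic carries a firefly luciferase coding region with no eukaryotic promoter or enhancer of its own, luciferase output depends on whatever regulatory DNA is cloned upstream, making the vector a direct readout of promoter activity.

The insert is a 348 bp fragment of the human tissue factor (F3, also known as TF or CD142) promoter spanning positions -227 to +121 relative to the transcription start, cloned into the KpnI site, which is retained at both ends. Since a single enzyme was used, orientation is not fixed by the cloning strategy itself, and the record does not explicitly state it. In this version both AP-1 binding sites within the fragment have been mutated; the exact base changes are not given in the record.

The plasmid belongs to a tissue factor promoter deletion series, and the associated study examined the roles of AP-1, NF-κB/Rel and Sp1 proteins in uninduced and lipopolysaccharide-induced tissue factor expression in human monocytic cells. Its typical use is therefore comparison with the corresponding wild-type -227 construct and other members of the series, to measure how much loss of AP-1 binding reduces basal or LPS-stimulated promoter activity. No annotated feature table accompanies the record, so details of other backbone elements are not documented here.
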