>Addgene plasmid #15444 | -227 hTF (mutant AP-1) | addgene partial sequence | sequence record 21907 | 15444 with LucNrev
GCGCCGGGCCTTTCTTTATGTTTTTGGCGTCTTCCATTTTACCAACAGTACCGGAATGCCAAGCTTACTT
AGATCTCGAGCTAGCACGCGTAAGAGCTCGGTACCCTACCAGTTGGCGGCGAGATCGAGCGGGTTCCGTG
GCGCCCGTGGGGCTGGGGAGGTTGGGCTGAAGGCGCCCTGGGCCGGCCAGAGGGAGTGCGAGGGGGTGCG
GGGAGCTCGCAGTCTTGGGGAGCCGGTGCCCCGCGCGCTATAAAGGGCCGGCGGCGCGCTCTCCCGCGCC
TCTGCCCGCCCCCGGCGCCCGCCCCCGCCGCTCCTCCCGACTCCCCGCCCCCGGCCCGGGTCACTTGCCG
TCGCGGTGGGCGGCCCCCGGCGAGTCCACACCCCTGCCCCGCCTCCTCCCGGTAGGAAACTCCGGGACCC
TGCAAGGGATTGTTGTCCCCAGTGTTGTACCGGGGTACCTCCCGGGTTATGTTAGCTCAGTTACAGTACC
ATAAGATACATTGATGAGTTTGGACAAACCACAACTAGAATGCAGTGAAAAAAATGCTTTATTTGTGAAA
TTTGTGATGCTATTGCTTTATTTGTAACCATTATAAGCTGCAATAAACAAGTNNNNNACAACAATTGCAT
TCNTTTTATGNTNCANNNTCNAGGGGGANGNGTGGGAGGNTTTTTTNAAANNAAGTAAAANCNCCNCNCA
NCC
